Addgene plasmid #148164: pAc5.1B-lambdaN-HA-DmeIF4E-W106A-siRNAres_Z
Purpose: Insect Expression of DmeIF4F-W106A
Depositing lab: Elisa Izaurralde. Depositing organization: Max Planck Institute for Developmental Biology. Publication: 4E-BPs require non-canonical 4E-binding motifs and a lateral surface of eIF4E to repress translation. Igreja C, Peter D, Weiler C, Izaurralde E. Nat Commun. 2014 Sep 2;5:4790. doi: 10.1038/ncomms5790. PubMed 25179781.
Backbone
  Vector backbone: Unknown
  Vector type: Insect Expression
Growth in bacteria
  Bacterial resistance: Ampicillin, 100 μg/mL
  Growth temperature: 37°C
  Growth strain: DH5alpha
  Copy number: Low Copy
Gene/Insert
  Gene/Insert name: DmeIF4F-W106A
  Species: D. melanogaster (fly)
  Mutation: 3 silent mutations compared to the sequence given by NCBI:NM_168333.1
  Cloning method: Unknown
Terms and licenses: Academic/Nonprofit Terms; Industry Terms: Not Available to Industry
Depositor comments: Plasmids from this collection were made available to the research community and donated after the lab closed. Please note that the sequence provided by the depositing laboratory may be theoretical/predicted or based on Sanger sequencing results. There may be discrepancies between sequencing results obtained by Addgene and the depositor sequence. If an Addgene verified sequence is not available, please contact before placing your order to request that our lab fully sequence the plasmid.
How to cite: pAc5.1B-lambdaN-HA-DmeIF4E-W106A-siRNAres_Z was a gift from Elisa Izaurralde (Addgene plasmid # 148164 ; http://n2t.net/addgene:148164 ; RRID:Addgene_148164)
