[The description below was written by a language model from this plasmid's Addgene catalogue record and pLannotate feature annotations shown in this document.]
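Description:
pAc5.1B-lambdaN-HA-DmeIF4E-W106A-siRNAres_Z is a 6.2 kb insect expression plasmid for constitutive production of a tagged, mutant form of Drosophila melanogaster eIF4E in fly cells. The catalogue lists the backbone as unknown, although the name and the annotated parts point to a pAc5.1B-type vector. It is propagated in E. coli through a ColE1/pUC-type origin with ampicillin selection from the bla gene and its own promoter. The record describes it as low copy even though the origin is annotated as a high-copy type. Short fragments of a tetracycline resistance gene and of SV40 large T antigen are also detected; these appear to be non-functional backbone remnants.

Expression is driven by the Drosophila actin 5C (Ac5) promoter and terminated by an SV40 polyadenylation signal. The open reading frame begins with a short fragment of bacteriophage lambda N protein, the peptide commonly used to tether a fusion protein to reporter mRNAs carrying boxB hairpins. It is followed by an HA epitope for detection and then the eIF4E1 coding sequence. The name indicates a W106A substitution and an siRNA-resistant version; the record notes three silent mutations relative to the reference transcript, which would be consistent with that resistance. The catalogue's insert name reads "eIF4F", whereas the plasmid name and the feature table both identify eIF4E. A vector-encoded V5 tag lies downstream of the insert, but the record does not say whether it is in frame and translated.

The associated study concerns how 4E-BPs bind eIF4E to repress translation. This suggests use in insect-cell expression, interaction or knockdown-complementation experiments, though the record states only insect expression of the mutant.
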