Features (pLannotate 1.2.2; 11 found; start..end, strand, type, name):
     56..2568    +  promoter       Ac5 promoter: Drosophila melanogaster actin 5C promoter
   2588..2653    +  CDS            N (fragment): REGN_LAMBD - Experimental evidence at protein level: Swiss-Prot protein existence level 1. Plays a role as a transcriptional antitermination factor that allows the virus to initiate its lytic phase. Activates expression of the delayed viral early genes by modifying host RNA polymerase (RNAP) into a form that is resistant to termination signals. This antitermination function requires the host NusA protein which serves to stabilize the interaction between antitermination protein N and host RNA polymerase. From Escherichia phage lambda (Bacteriophage lambda).
   2678..2704    +  CDS            3xHA (fragment): three tandem HA epitope tags
   2744..3466    +  CDS            eIF4E1 (fragment): IF4E_DROME - Also known as eIF-4E From Drosophila melanogaster (Fruit fly).
   3506..3547    +  CDS            V5 tag: epitope tag from simian virus 5
   3647..3781    -  polyA_signal   SV40 poly(A) signal: SV40 polyadenylation signal
   3804..3888    -  CDS            large T antigen (fragment): large T antigen from SV40 (simian virus 40)
   3889..4359    +  CDS            TcR (fragment): tetracycline efflux protein; tet; confers resistance to tetracycline
   4403..4991    -  rep_origin     ori: high-copy-number ColE1/pMB1/pBR322/pUC origin of replication
   5162..6022    -  CDS            AmpR: β-lactamase; bla; confers resistance to ampicillin, carbenicillin, and related antibiotics
   6023..6127    -  promoter       AmpR promoter: bla
>Addgene plasmid #148164 | pAc5.1B-lambdaN-HA-DmeIF4E-W106A-siRNAres_Z | depositor full sequence | sequence record 290612 | Full Sequence
CTTCAAGGAATTAATTCTATATTCTAAAAACACAAATGATACTTCTAAAAAAAATCATGAATGGCATCAA
CTCTGAATCAAATCTTTGCAGATGCACCTACTTCTCATTTCCACTGTCACATCATTTTTCCAGATCTCGC
TGCCTGTTATGTGGCCCACAAACCAAGACACGTTTTATGGCCATTAAAGCTGGCTGATCGTCGCCAAACA
CCAAATACATATCAATATGTACATTCGAGAAAGAAGCGATCAAAGAAGCGTCTTCGGGCGAGTAGGAGAA
TGCGGAGGAGAAGGAGAACGAGCTGATCTAGTATCTCTCCACAATCCAATGCCAACTGACCAACTGGCCA
TATTCGGAGCAATTTGAAGCCAATTTCCATCGCCTGGCGATCGCTCCATTCTTGGCTATATGTTTTTCAC
CGTTCCCGGGGCCATTTTCAAAGACTCGTCGGTAAGATAAGATTGTGTCACTCGCTGTCTCTCTTCATTT
GTCGAAGAATGCTGAGGAATTTCGCGATGACGTCGGCGAGTATTTTGAAGAATGAGAATAATTTGTATTT
ATACGAAAATCAGTTAGTGGAATTTTCTACAAAAACATGTTATCTATAGATAATTTTGTTGCAAAATATG
TTGACTATGACAAAGATTGTATGTATATACCTTTAATGTATTCTCATTTTCTTATGTATTTATAATGGCA
ATGATGATACTGATGATATTTTAAGATGATGCCAGACCACAGGCTGATTTCTGCGTCTTTTGCCGAACGC
AGTGCATGTGCGGTTGTTGTTTTTTGGAATAGTTTCAATTTTCGGACTGTCCGCTTTGATTTCAGTTTCT
TGGCTTATTCAAAAAGCAAAGTAAAGCCAAAAAAGCGAGATGGCAATACCAAATGCGGCAAAACGGTAGT
GGAAGGAAAGGGGTGCGGGGCAGCGGAAGGAAGGGTGGGGCGGGGCGTGGCGGGGTCTGTGGCTGGGCGC
GACGTCACCGACGTTGGAGCCACTCCTTTGACCATGTGTGCGTGTGTGTATTATTCGTGTCTCGCCACTC
GCCGGTTGTTTTTTTCTTTTTATCTCGCTCTCTCTAGCGCCATCTCGTACGCATGCTCAACGCACCGCAT
GTTGCCGTGTCCTTTATGCGTCATTTTGGCTCGAAATAGGCAATTATTTAAACAAAGATTAGTCAACGAA
AACGCTAAAATAAATAAGTCTACAATATGGTTACTTATTGCCATGTGTGTGCAGCCAACGATAGCAACAA
AAGCAACAACACAGTGGCTTTCCCTCTTTCACTTTTTGTTTGCAAGCGCGTGCGAGCAAGACGGCACGAC
CGGCAAACGCAATTACGCTGACAAAGAGCAGACGAAGTTTTGGCCGAAAAACATCAAGGCGCCTGATACG
AATGCATTTGCAATAACAATTGCGATATTTAATATTGTTTATGAAGCTGTTTGACTTCAAAACACACAAA
AAAAAAAATAAAACAAATTATTTGAAAGAGAATTAGGAATCGGACAGCTTATCGTTACGGGCTAACAGCA
CACCGAGACGAAATAGCTTACCTGACGTCACAGCCTCTGGAAGAACTGCCGCCAAGCAGAGAGAGAGAGA
AAAAGAGGGAGAGCAGCTTAGACCGCATGTGCTTGTGTGTGAGGCGTCTCTCTCTTCGTCTCCTGTTTGC
GCAAACGCATAGACTGCACTGAGAAAATCGATTACCTATTTTTTATGAATGAATATTTGCACTATTACTA
TTCAAAACTATTAAGATAGCAATCACATTCAATAGCCAAATACTATACCACCTGAGCGATGCAACGAAAT
GATCAATTTGAGCAAAAATGCTGCATATTTAGGACGGCATCATTATAGAAATGCTTCTTGCTGTGTACTT
TTCTCTCGTCTGGCAGCTGTTTCGCCGTTATTGTTAAAACCGGCTTAAGTTAGGTGTGTTTTCTACGACT
AGTGATGCCCCTACTAGAAGATGTGTGTTGCACAAATGTCCCTGAATAACCAATTTGAAGTGCAGATAGC
AGTAAACGTAAGCTAATATGAATATTATTTAACTGTAATGTTTTAATATCGCTGGACATTACTAATAAAC
CCACTATAAACACATGTACATATGTATGTTTTGGCATACAATGAGTAGTTGGGGAAAAAATGTGTAAAAG
CACCGTGACCATCACAGCATAAAGATAACCAGCTGAAGTATCGAATATGAGTAACCCCCAAATTGAATCA
CATGCCGCAACTGATAGGACCCATGGAAGTACACTCTTCATGGCGATATACAAGACACACACAAGCACGA
ACACCCAGTTGCGGAGGAAATTCTCCGTAAATGAAAACCCAATCGGCGAACAATTCATACCCATATATGG
TAAAAGTTTTGAACGCGACTTGAGAGCGGAGAGCATTGCGGCTGATAAGGTTTTAGCGCTAAGCGGGCTT
TATAAAACGGGCTGCGGGACCAGTTTTCATATCACTACCGTTTGAGTTCTTGTGCTGTGTGGATACTCCT
CCCGACACAAAGCCGCTCCATCAGCCAGCAGTCGTCTAATCCAGAGACCCCGGATCGGGGTACCAACATG
GACGCACAAACACGACGACGTGAGCGTCGCGCTGAGAAACAAGCTCAATGGAAAGCTGCAAACGGTGGAT
CTCCTCCACATATGGCTTACCCATACGATGTTCCAGATTACGCTCCTCCAAGCTTGAATTCTATGGTAGT
GTTGGAGACGGAGAAGACCAGCGCCCCCAGCACCGAGCAGGGTCGTCCGGAACCACCAACTTCGGCTGCA
GCGCCCGCCGAGGCTAAGGATGTCAAGCCCAAGGAGGACCCACAGGAGACTGGTGAACCAGCAGGCAACA
CTGCAACCACTACTGCTCCTGCCGGCGACGATGCTGTGCGCACCGAGCATTTATACAAACACCCGCTCAT
GAATGTCTGGACGCTGTGGTACCTTGAAAACGATCGGTCCAAGTCCTGGGAGGACATGCAAAACGAGATC
ACCAGCTTCGATACCGTCGAGGACTTCGCGAGCCTATACAACCACATCAAGCCCCCATCAGAGATCAAGC
TGGGTAGTGACTACTCGCTATTCAAGAAGAACATTCGTCCCATGTGGGAGGATGCAGCCAACAAACAGGG
CGGTCGTTGGGTAATTACCCTTAACAAAAGCTCCAAGACCGATCTGGATAACCTATGGCTCGATGTGCTG
CTCTGCCTGATTGGTGAGGCCTTCGATCACTCCGATCAGATCTGCGGCGCTGTTATAAACATTCGAGGGA
AAAGTAATAAAATCTCCATCTGGACTGCCGACGGAAACAACGAGGAAGCTGCCCTTGAGATTGGTCACAA
GCTGCGCGATGCCTTGCGTCTGGGACGCAACAACTCGCTGCAGTATCAGTTGCACAAGGACACGATGGTC
AAGCAGGGCTCCAACGTGAAATCGATCTACACTTTGTAGGGCGGCCGCTCGAGTCTAGAGGGCCCGCGGT
TCGAAGGTAAGCCTATCCCTAACCCTCTCCTCGGTCTCGATTCTACGCGTACCGGTCATCATCACCATCA
CCATTGAGTTTAAACCCGCTGATCAGCCTCGACTGTGCCTTCTAAGGCCTGAGCTCGCTGATCAGCCTCG
ATCGAGGATCCAGACATGATAAGATACATTGATGAGTTTGGACAAACCACAACTAGAATGCAGTGAAAAA
AATGCTTTATTTGTGAAATTTGTGATGCTATTGCTTTATTTGTAACCATTATAAGCTGCAATAAACAAGT
TAACAACAACAATTGCATTCATTTTATGTTTCAGGTTCAGGGGGAGGTGTGGGAGGTTTTTTAAAGCAAG
TAAAACCTCTACAAATGTGGTATGGCTGATTATGATCAGTCGACCGATGCCCTTGAGAGCCTTCAACCCA
GTCAGCTCCTTCCGGTGGGCGCGGGGCATGACTATCGTCGCCGCACTTATGACTGTCTTCTTTATCATGC
AACTCGTAGGACAGGTGCCGGCAGCGCTCTGGGTCATTTTCGGCGAGGACCGCTTTCGCTGGAGCGCGAC
GATGATCGGCCTGTCGCTTGCGGTATTCGGAATCTTGCACGCCCTCGCTCAAGCCTTCGTCACTGGTCCC
GCCACCAAACGTTTCGGCGAGAAGCAGGCCATTATCGCCGGCATGGCGGCCGACGCGCTGGGCTACGTCT
TGCTGGCGTTCGCGACGCGAGGCTGGATGGCCTTCCCCATTATGATTCTTCTCGCTTCCGGCGGCATCGG
GATGCCCGCGTTGCAGGCCATGCTGTCCAGGCAGGTAGATGACGACCATCAGGGACAGCTTCAAGGATCG
CTCGCGGCTCTTACCAGCCAGCAAAAGGCCAGGAACCGTAAAAAGGCCGCGTTGCTGGCGTTTTTCCATA
GGCTCCGCCCCCCTGACGAGCATCACAAAAATCGACGCTCAAGTCAGAGGTGGCGAAACCCGACAGGACT
ATAAAGATACCAGGCGTTTCCCCCTGGAAGCTCCCTCGTGCGCTCTCCTGTTCCGACCCTGCCGCTTACC
GGATACCTGTCCGCCTTTCTCCCTTCGGGAAGCGTGGCGCTTTCTCAATGCTCACGCTGTAGGTATCTCA
GTTCGGTGTAGGTCGTTCGCTCCAAGCTGGGCTGTGTGCACGAACCCCCCGTTCAGCCCGACCGCTGCGC
CTTATCCGGTAACTATCGTCTTGAGTCCAACCCGGTAAGACACGACTTATCGCCACTGGCAGCAGCCACT
GGTAACAGGATTAGCAGAGCGAGGTATGTAGGCGGTGCTACAGAGTTCTTGAAGTGGTGGCCTAACTACG
GCTACACTAGAAGGACAGTATTTGGTATCTGCGCTCTGCTGAAGCCAGTTACCTTCGGAAAAAGAGTTGG
TAGCTCTTGATCCGGCAAACAAACCACCGCTGGTAGCGGTGGTTTTTTTGTTTGCAAGCAGCAGATTACG
CGCAGAAAAAAAGGATCTCAAGAAGATCCTTTGATCTTTTCTACGGGGTCTGACGCTCAGTGGAACGAAA
ACTCACGTTAAGGGATTTTGGTCATGAGATTATCAAAAAGGATCTTCACCTAGATCCTTTTAAATTAAAA
ATGAAGTTTTAAATCAATCTAAAGTATATATGAGTAAACTTGGTCTGACAGTTACCAATGCTTAATCAGT
GAGGCACCTATCTCAGCGATCTGTCTATTTCGTTCATCCATAGTTGCCTGACTCCCCGTCGTGTAGATAA
CTACGATACGGGAGGGCTTACCATCTGGCCCCAGTGCTGCAATGATACCGCGAGACCCACGCTCACCGGC
TCCAGATTTATCAGCAATAAACCAGCCAGCCGGAAGGGCCGAGCGCAGAAGTGGTCCTGCAACTTTATCC
GCCTCCATCCAGTCTATTAATTGTTGCCGGGAAGCTAGAGTAAGTAGTTCGCCAGTTAATAGTTTGCGCA
ACGTTGTTGCCATTGCTGCAGGCATCGTGGTGTCACGCTCGTCGTTTGGTATGGCTTCATTCAGCTCCGG
TTCCCAACGATCAAGGCGAGTTACATGATCCCCCATGTTGTGCAAAAAAGCGGTTAGCTCCTTCGGTCCT
CCGATCGTTGTCAGAAGTAAGTTGGCCGCAGTGTTATCACTCATGGTTATGGCAGCACTGCATAATTCTC
TTACTGTCATGCCATCCGTAAGATGCTTTTCTGTGACTGGTGAGTACTCAACCAAGTCATTCTGAGAATA
GTGTATGCGGCGACCGAGTTGCTCTTGCCCGGCGTCAACACGGGATAATACCGCGCCACATAGCAGAACT
TTAAAAGTGCTCATCATTGGAAAACGTTCTTCGGGGCGAAAACTCTCAAGGATCTTACCGCTGTTGAGAT
CCAGTTCGATGTAACCCACTCGTGCACCCAACTGATCTTCAGCATCTTTTACTTTCACCAGCGTTTCTGG
GTGAGCAAAAACAGGAAGGCAAAATGCCGCAAAAAAGGGAATAAGGGCGACACGGAAATGTTGAATACTC
ATACTCTTCCTTTTTCAATATTATTGAAGCATTTATCAGGGTTATTGTCTCATGAGCGGATACATATTTG
AATGTATTTAGAAAAATAAACAAATAGGGGTTCCGCGCACATTTCCCCGAAAAGTGCCACCTGACGTCTA
AGAAACCATTATTATCATGACATTAACCTATAAAAATAGGCGTATCACGAGGCCCTTTCGT
